Addgene plasmid #244318: pAAVLINK-EF1alpha-HA-5'-CUX2
Purpose: 5' AAVLINK plasmid for CUX2 expression
Depositing lab: Zhonghua Lu. Depositing organization: Shenzhen Institute of Advanced Technology (SIAT), Chinese Academy of Sciences. Publication: AAVLINK: A potent DNA-recombination method for large cargo delivery in gene therapy. Lin J, Lin Y, Liu N, Cao W, Zhang J, Wen S, Zhang Y, Liao W, Hong Z, Lin Y, Liu Q, Liu H, Li Q, Chen B, Li M, Luo Z, Yang L, Yang Y, Zheng SH, Wang Y, Chu H, Hu Y, Qin Y, Luo BX, Tian S, Chen Y, Yan T, Yang L, Wang H, Liu T, Jiang Y, Lu Z. Cell. 2026 Feb 5;189(3):969-986.e17. doi: 10.1016/j.cell.2025.12.039. Epub 2026 Jan 27. PubMed 41605211.
Backbone
  Vector backbone: pAAV-MCS2
  Backbone manufacturer: Steve Jackson (Addgene # 46954)
  Vector type: AAV
Growth in bacteria
  Bacterial resistance: Ampicillin, 100 μg/mL
  Growth temperature: 37°C
  Growth strain: NEB Stable
  Copy number: High Copy
Gene/Insert
  Gene/Insert name: CUX2
  Species: H. sapiens (human)
  Entrez Gene: CUX2 (a.k.a. CDP2, CUTL2)
  Promoter: EF1alpha
  Tag / fusion protein: HA (N terminal on insert)
  Cloning method: Restriction Enzyme; 5′ cloning site unknown (unknown if destroyed)
Terms and licenses: Academic/Nonprofit Terms; Industry Terms: Not Available to Industry
Depositor comments: See publication for corresponding AAV Link vectors.
How to cite: pAAVLINK-EF1alpha-HA-5'-CUX2 was a gift from Zhonghua Lu (Addgene plasmid # 244318 ; http://n2t.net/addgene:244318 ; RRID:Addgene_244318)
