[The description below was written by a language model from this plasmid's Addgene catalogue record and pLannotate feature annotations shown in this document.]
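Description:
pAAVLINK-EF1alpha-HA-5'-CUX2 is an AAV transfer plasmid built on the pAAV-MCS2 backbone. It serves as the 5' half of a two-vector AAVLINK set for expressing human CUX2, a transcription factor involved in neuronal proliferation, dendrite development and synaptogenesis in upper cortical layers. The sequenced plasmid is about 6.1 kb. It is propagated in bacteria through a high-copy ColE1/pUC-type origin with ampicillin selection (AmpR under its own promoter), and it also carries an f1 phage origin. The payload is flanked by AAV2 inverted terminal repeats, which allow packaging into recombinant AAV. The annotation detects one complete ITR downstream of the cassette and only short ITR fragments upstream, a common result for these structured repeats in assembled sequence data.

Between the ITRs, an EF-1α core promoter followed by a truncated HTLV-1 5' LTR segment (a composite arrangement often used to boost expression) drives the coding region. That region is annotated as a fragment of CUX2, consistent with the plasmid carrying only the N-terminal portion of the gene. The catalogue lists an N-terminal HA tag, which is not separately annotated in the feature table. Immediately after the CUX2 fragment come a piece of a chimeric β-globin/immunoglobulin intron, presumably supplying a splice donor, and a lox2272 site. No polyadenylation signal is annotated.

This layout suggests that Cre-mediated recombination at lox2272 joins this genome to a partner 3' vector. The lox scar would then sit within an intron and be spliced out to give a full-length HA-CUX2 transcript, which gets around AAV's packaging limit. The record does not describe the partner vectors and refers to the publication for them.
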