Features (pLannotate 1.2.2; 16 found; start..end, strand, type, name):
     12..39      +  repeat_region  AAV2 ITR (fragment): inverted terminal repeat of adeno-associated virus serotype 2 inverted
     68..95      +  repeat_region  AAV2 ITR (fragment): inverted terminal repeat of adeno-associated virus serotype 2 inverted
    145..161     -  misc_feature   MCS (fragment): pUC18/19 multiple cloning site
    187..398     +  promoter       EF-1α core promoter: core promoter for human elongation factor EF-1α
    411..679     +  LTR            5' LTR (truncated): truncated 5' long terminal repeat (LTR) from human T-cell leukemia virus (HTLV) type 1
    749..3271    +  CDS            CUX2 (fragment): CUX2_HUMAN - Also known as CUTL2, KIAA0293. Experimental evidence at protein level: Swiss-Prot protein existence level 1. Transcription factor involved in the control of neuronal proliferation and differentiation in the brain. Regulates dendrite development and branching, dendritic spine formation, and synaptogenesis in cortical layers II-III. Binds to DNA in a sequence- specific manner. From Homo sapiens (Human).
   3270..3310    +  intron         chimeric intron (fragment): chimera between introns from human β-globin and immunoglobulin heavy chain genes
   3319..3347    +  protein_bind   lox2272 (fragment): Cre-mediated recombination occurs in the 8-bp core sequence (GGATACTT). lox2272 sites are compatible with each other, but incompatible with loxP or loxN sites (Lee and Saito, 1988). Cre recombinase
   3392..3532    +  repeat_region  AAV2 ITR: inverted terminal repeat of adeno-associated virus serotype 2 inverted
   3537..3588    -  misc_feature   bom (fragment): basis of mobility region from pBR322
   3607..4062    +  rep_origin     f1 ori (sequence partly withheld): f1 bacteriophage origin of replication; arrow indicates direction of (+) strand synthesis
   4063..4112    -  misc_feature   bom (fragment): basis of mobility region from pBR322
   4214..4249    -  CDS            rop (fragment): Rop protein, which maintains plasmids at low copy number; rop
   4344..4448    +  promoter       AmpR promoter: bla
   4449..5309    +  CDS            AmpR: β-lactamase; bla; confers resistance to ampicillin, carbenicillin, and related antibiotics
   5480..6068    +  rep_origin     ori: high-copy-number ColE1/pMB1/pBR322/pUC origin of replication
>Addgene plasmid #244318 | pAAVLINK-EF1alpha-HA-5'-CUX2 | addgene full sequence | sequence record 491866 | Addgene NGS Result
CCTGCAGGCAGCTGCGCGCTCGCTCGCTCACTGAGGCCGCCCGGGCGTCGGGCGACCTTTGGTCGCCCGG
CCTCAGTGAGCGAGCGAGCGCGCAGAGAGGGAGTGGCCAACTCCATCACTAGGGGTTCCTGCGGCCGCAC
GCGTGTCGACTCTAGAGGATCTGCGATCGCTCCGGTGCCCGTCAGTGGGCAGAGCGCACATCGCCCACAG
TCCCCGAGAAGTTGGGGGGAGGGGTCGGCAATTGAACGGGTGCCTAGAGAAGGTGGCGCGGGGTAAACTG
GGAAAGTGATGTCGTGTACTGGCTCCGCCTTTTTCCCGAGGGTGGGGGAGAACCGTATATAAGTGCAGTA
GTCGCCGTGAACGTTCTTTTTCGCAACGGGTTTGCCGCCAGAACACAGCTGAAGCTTCGAGGGGCTCGCA
TCTCTCCTTCACGCGCCCGCCGCCCTACCTGAGGCCGCCATCCACGCCGGTTGAGTCGCGTTCTGCCGCC
TCCCGCCTGTGGTGCCTCCTGAACTGCGTCCGCCGTCTAGGTAAGTTTAAAGCTCAGGTCGAGACCGGGC
CTTTGTCCGGCGCTCCCTTGGAGCCTACCTAGACTCAGCCGGCTCTCCACGCTTTGCCTGACCCTGCTTG
CTCAACTCTACGTCTTTGTTTCGTTTTCTGTTCTGCGCCGTTACAGATCCAAGCTGTGACCGGCGCCTAC
CGTACGGCCACCATGTACCCTTATGACGTACCTGACTATGCTGGATCTATGGCCGCCAATGTGGGATCGA
TGTTTCAATATTGGAAGCGATTTGATCTACGGCGACTCCAGAAGGAGCTTAATTCCGTCGCTTCTGAGCT
GTCTGCACGGCAGGAGGAGAGTGAACATTCTCATAAACATTTAATTGAACTCCGCCGGGAATTTAAGAAA
AATGTACCTGAGGAAATCAGAGAGATGGTGGCTCCTGTATTAAAAAGCTTCCAAGCCGAGGTGGTGGCCC
TTAGTAAGAGAAGTCAGGAGGCGGAGGCTGCTTTTCTGAGTGTTTACAAGCAATTAATTGAAGCACCAGA
CCCCGTGCCTGTGTTTGAGGCGGCACGCAGCCTAGACGACAGACTGCAGCCCCCCAGCTTTGACCCCAGT
GGGCAGCCCCGGCGAGACCTCCACACTTCGTGGAAGAGGAACCCCGAGCTCCTCAGCCCCAAAGAGCAGA
GAGAGGGGACGTCGCCTGCCGGGCCCACGCTGACCGAGGGAAGCCGCCTCCCAGGCATTCCCGGGAAAGC
CCTCCTGACAGAAACCTTGCTGCAGAGAAATGAGGCGGAAAAACAAAAGGGCCTTCAAGAAGTACAGATC
ACTTTGGCGGCCAGACTGGGGGAGGCAGAGGAGAAAATCAAAGTCCTACATTCAGCGCTAAAGGCTACGC
AGGCAGAGCTGCTAGAGCTGCGGCGGAAGTACGACGAGGAGGCAGCATCCAAGGCAGATGAAGTCGGCCT
GATCATGACCAACCTGGAGAAAGCTAATCAGCGAGCTGAGGCTGCCCAGCGGGAGGTGGAAAGTCTCCGG
GAACAGCTGGCCTCTGTCAACAGCTCCATCCGCCTGGCTTGCTGCTCTCCCCAGGGGCCCAGTGGGGATA
AGGTGAACTTCACTCTGTGCTCGGGCCCTCGGCTGGAGGCCGCGCTGGCCTCCAAGGACAGGGAGATCCT
GCGGCTGCTGAAGGACGTGCAGCACCTCCAGAGCTCACTGCAGGAGCTGGAGGAGGCATCCGCCAACCAG
ATCGCCGACCTGGAGCGGCAGCTCACGGCCAAGTCCGAGGCCATAGAAAAGCTGGAAGAGAAGCTCCAGG
CCCAGTCTGACTATGAGGAAATTAAAACGGAGCTGAGCATCCTGAAAGCCATGAAGCTGGCCTCCAGCAC
CTGCAGCCTCCCCCAGGGCATGGCCAAGCCTGAAGACTCACTGCTTATTGCAAAGGAGGCCTTCTTCCCC
ACGCAGAAATTCCTTCTGGAGAAGCCCAGCCTCCTGGCCAGCCCTGAGGAAGACCCATCAGAGGACGATT
CCATCAAGGATTCACTGGGCACGGAGCAGTCCTACCCCTCCCCTCAGCAGCTCCCACCTCCACCAGGGCC
AGAAGACCCCCTGTCTCCCAGCCCTGGGCAGCCCCTGCTGGGCCCCAGCTTGGGGCCTGACGGCACTCGG
ACTTTCTCGCTGTCCCCCTTCCCCAGCCTGGCATCAGGGGAGAGACTGATGATGCCCCCAGCCGCCTTCA
AGGGAGAGGCGGGCGGCCTGCTGGTGTTCCCCCCAGCCTTCTATGGCGCCAAGCCCCCCACAGCCCCTGC
CACCCCGGCCCCTGGCCCTGAGCCACTGGGCGGTCCTGAGCCCGCGGATGGTGGTGGGGGCGGAGCGGCG
GGGCCCGGGGCAGAGGAGGAGCAGCTGGACACGGCAGAGATCGCCTTCCAGGTGAAGGAGCAGCTGCTGA
AACACAACATCGGGCAGCGGGTGTTTGGGCATTACGTGCTGGGGCTGTCGCAGGGCTCGGTCAGCGAGAT
CCTAGCCCGGCCCAAGCCCTGGCGCAAGCTCACGGTGAAGGGCAAGGAGCCCTTCATCAAGATGAAGCAG
TTCCTGTCGGATGAGCAGAATGTACTGGCGCTCAGGACCATCCAAGTGCGGCAGCGAGGCAGCATCACCC
CGAGAATCCGCACGCCTGAGACAGGCTCAGACGACGCCATCAAGAGCATTCTAGAGCAGGCCAAGAAGGA
GATCGAGTCGCAGAAGGGCGGCGAGCCCAAGACCTCGGTGGCCCCGCTGAGCATCGCCAACGGCACGACC
CCCGCCAGCACCTCGGAGGACGCCATCAAGAGCATCCTGGAGCAGGCACGCCGTGAGATGCAGGCGCAAC
AGCAGGCGCTGCTGGAGATGGAGGTGGCGCCCAGGGGCCGCTCGGTGCCCCCCTCGCCCCCGGAGCGGCC
ATCACTGGCCACTGCGAGCCAGAACGGGGCCCCGGCCTTGGTGAAGCAGGAGGAGGGCAGCGGGGGCCCC
GCGCAGGCGCCGCTCCCGGTCCTGTCCCCCGCCGCCTTCGTGCAGAGCATCATCCGCAAGGTCAAGTCCG
AGATCGGCGACGCCGGCTACTTCGACCACCACTGGGCCTCCGACCGCGGCCTGCTCAGCCGCCCCTACGC
CTCCGTGTCGCCCTCGCTGTCCTCCTCCTCCTCCTCTGGCTACTCTGGCCAGCCCAACGGCCGCGCCTGG
CCCCGCGGGGACGAGGCCCCTGTGCCCCCCGAGGACGAGGCGGCGGCAGGTAAGTATCAAGGTTACAAGA
CAGGTTTAAGGAGACCAATAAGCTATTATTCGTATAGGATACTTTATACGAAGTTATTAAGTTATGGAGA
CCGGTGTGGCACGTGCGGACCGAGCGGCCGCAGGAACCCCTAGTGATGGAGTTGGCCACTCCCTCTCTGC
GCGCTCGCTCGCTCACTGAGGCCGGGCGACCAAAGGTCGCCCGACGCCCGGGCTTTGCCCGGGCGGCCTC
AGTGAGCGAGCGAGCGCGCAGCTGCCTGCAGGGGCGCCTGATGCGGTATTTTCTCCTTACGCATCTGTGC
GGTATTTCACACCGCATA
[95 nt withheld, positions 3589-3683]
T
[46 nt withheld, positions 3685-3730]
C
[141 nt withheld, positions 3732-3872]
CCTTTGACGTTGGAGTCCACGTTCTTT
[37 nt withheld, positions 3900-3936]
ACTCTATCTCGGGCTATTCTTTTGATTTATAAGGGATTTTGCCGATTTCGGTCTATTGGTTAAAAAATGA
GCTGATTTAACAAAAATTTAACGCGAATTTTAACAAAATATTAACGTTTACAATTTTATGGTGCACTCTC
AGTACAATCTGCTCTGATGCCGCATAGTTAAGCCAGCCCCGACACCCGCCAACACCCGCTGACGCGCCCT
GACGGGCTTGTCTGCTCCCGGCATCCGCTTACAGACAAGCTGTGACCGTCTCCGGGAGCTGCATGTGTCA
GAGGTTTTCACCGTCATCACCGAAACGCGCGAGACGAAAGGGCCTCGTGATACGCCTATTTTTATAGGTT
AATGTCATGATAATAATGGTTTCTTAGACGTCAGGTGGCACTTTTCGGGGAAATGTGCGCGGAACCCCTA
TTTGTTTATTTTTCTAAATACATTCAAATATGTATCCGCTCATGAGACAATAACCCTGATAAATGCTTCA
ATAATATTGAAAAAGGAAGAGTATGAGTATTCAACATTTCCGTGTCGCCCTTATTCCCTTTTTTGCGGCA
TTTTGCCTTCCTGTTTTTGCTCACCCAGAAACGCTGGTGAAAGTAAAAGATGCTGAAGATCAGTTGGGTG
CACGAGTGGGTTACATCGAACTGGATCTCAACAGCGGTAAGATCCTTGAGAGTTTTCGCCCCGAAGAACG
TTTTCCAATGATGAGCACTTTTAAAGTTCTGCTATGTGGCGCGGTATTATCCCGTATTGACGCCGGGCAA
GAGCAACTCGGTCGCCGCATACACTATTCTCAGAATGACTTGGTTGAGTACTCACCAGTCACAGAAAAGC
ATCTTACGGATGGCATGACAGTAAGAGAATTATGCAGTGCTGCCATAACCATGAGTGATAACACTGCGGC
CAACTTACTTCTGACAACGATCGGAGGACCGAAGGAGCTAACCGCTTTTTTGCACAACATGGGGGATCAT
GTAACTCGCCTTGATCGTTGGGAACCGGAGCTGAATGAAGCCATACCAAACGACGAGCGTGACACCACGA
TGCCTGTAGCAATGGCAACAACGTTGCGCAAACTATTAACTGGCGAACTACTTACTCTAGCTTCCCGGCA
ACAATTAATAGACTGGATGGAGGCGGATAAAGTTGCAGGACCACTTCTGCGCTCGGCCCTTCCGGCTGGC
TGGTTTATTGCTGATAAATCTGGAGCCGGTGAGCGTGGGTCTCGCGGTATCATTGCAGCACTGGGGCCAG
ATGGTAAGCCCTCCCGTATCGTAGTTATCTACACGACGGGGAGTCAGGCAACTATGGATGAACGAAATAG
ACAGATCGCTGAGATAGGTGCCTCACTGATTAAGCATTGGTAACTGTCAGACCAAGTTTACTCATATATA
CTTTAGATTGATTTAAAACTTCATTTTTAATTTAAAAGGATCTAGGTGAAGATCCTTTTTGATAATCTCA
TGACCAAAATCCCTTAACGTGAGTTTTCGTTCCACTGAGCGTCAGACCCCGTAGAAAAGATCAAAGGATC
TTCTTGAGATCCTTTTTTTCTGCGCGTAATCTGCTGCTTGCAAACAAAAAAACCACCGCTACCAGCGGTG
GTTTGTTTGCCGGATCAAGAGCTACCAACTCTTTTTCCGAAGGTAACTGGCTTCAGCAGAGCGCAGATAC
CAAATACTGTTCTTCTAGTGTAGCCGTAGTTAGGCCACCACTTCAAGAACTCTGTAGCACCGCCTACATA
CCTCGCTCTGCTAATCCTGTTACCAGTGGCTGCTGCCAGTGGCGATAAGTCGTGTCTTACCGGGTTGGAC
TCAAGACGATAGTTACCGGATAAGGCGCAGCGGTCGGGCTGAACGGGGGGTTCGTGCACACAGCCCAGCT
TGGAGCGAACGACCTACACCGAACTGAGATACCTACAGCGTGAGCTATGAGAAAGCGCCACGCTTCCCGA
AGGGAGAAAGGCGGACAGGTATCCGGTAAGCGGCAGGGTCGGAACAGGAGAGCGCACGAGGGAGCTTCCA
GGGGGAAACGCCTGGTATCTTTATAGTCCTGTCGGGTTTCGCCACCTCTGACTTGAGCGTCGATTTTTGT
GATGCTCGTCAGGGGGGCGGAGCCTATGGAAAAACGCCAGCAACGCGGCCTTTTTACGGTTCCTGGCCTT
TTGCTGGCCTTTTGCTCACATGT
